>Addgene plasmid #248647 | pSTTa | addgene full sequence | sequence record 497014 | Addgene NGS Result
TTATCGACTGCACGGTGCACCAATGCTTCTGGCGTCAGGCAGCCATCGGAAGCTGTGGTATGGCTGTGCA
GGTCGTAAATCACTGCATAATTCGTGTCGCTCAAGGCGCACTCCCGTTCTGGATAATGTTTTTTGCGCCG
ACATCATAACGGTTCTGGCAAATATTCTGAAATGAGCTGTTGACAATTAATCATCGGCTCGTATAATGTG
TGGAATTGTGAGCGGATAACAATTTCACACAGGAAACAGTATTCATGAGCGCTAGCAGCGCGTGGAGCCA
CCCGCAGTTCGAAAAGAGCGGTGGCTCAGGTACCAGTGGCGGTTCAGCCTGGAGCCATCCGCAATTCGAG
AAGGTCGGCAGCCTGGTTCCGCGTGGTTCTGCTGGTGAAAACCTGTACTTCCAGGGTGGTTCAGGATCCA
TGGGGTCCCTCCGTAGTCACGTGACGTCCGGAGCGAGCACCGGTGCAGATTATAAGGATGATGATGATAA
GTAACTGAGTAAGCGATCGCAGAATTCATCGTGACTGACTGACGATCTGCCTCGCGCGTTTCGGTGATGA
CGGTGAAAACCTCTGACACATGCAGCTCCCGGAGACGGTCACAGCTTGTCTGTAAGCGGATGCCGGGAGC
AGACAAGCCCGTCAGGGCGCGTCAGCGGGTGTTGGCGGGTGTCGGGGCGCAGCCATGACCCAGTCACGTA
GCGATAGCGGAGTGTATAATTCTTGAAGACGAAAGGGCCTCGTGATACGCCTATTTTTATAGGTTAATGT
CATGATAATAATGGTTTCTTAGCAGGTGGCACTTTTCGGGGAAATGTGCGCGGAACCCCTATTTGTTTAT
TTTTCTAAATACATTCAAATATGTATCCGCTCATGAGACAATAACCCTGATAAATGCTTCAATAATATTG
AAAAAGGAAGAGTATGAGTATTCAACATTTCCGTGTCGCCCTTATTCCCTTTTTTGCGGCATTTTGCCTT
CCTGTTTTTGCTCACCCAGAAACGCTGGTGAAAGTAAAAGATGCTGAAGATCAGTTGGGTGCACGAGTGG
GTTACATCGAACTGGATCTCAACAGCGGTAAGATCCTTGAGAGTTTTCGCCCCGAAGAACGTTTTCCAAT
GATGAGCACTTTTAAAGTTCTGCTATGTGGCGCGGTATTATCCCGTGTTGACGCCGGGCAAGAGCAACTC
GGTCGCCGCATACACTATTCTCAGAATGACTTGGTTGAGTACTCACCAGTCACAGAAAAGCATCTTACGG
ATGGCATGACAGTAAGAGAATTATGCAGTGCTGCCATAACCATGAGTGATAACACTGCGGCCAACTTACT
TCTGACAACGATCGGAGGACCGAAGGAGCTAACCGCTTTTTTGCACAACATGGGGGATCATGTAACTCGC
CTTGATCGTTGGGAACCGGAGCTGAATGAAGCCATACCAAACGACGAGCGTGACACCACGATGCCTGCAG
CAATGGCAACAACGTTGCGCAAACTATTAACTGGCGAACTACTTACTCTAGCTTCCCGGCAACAATTAAT
AGACTGGATGGAGGCGGATAAAGTTGCAGGACCACTTCTGCGCTCGGCCCTTCCGGCTGGCTGGTTTATT
GCTGATAAATCTGGAGCCGGTGAGCGTGGGTCTCGCGGTATCATTGCAGCACTGGGGCCAGATGGTAAGC
CCTCCCGTATCGTAGTTATCTACACGACGGGGAGTCAGGCAACTATGGATGAACGAAATAGACAGATCGC
TGAGATAGGTGCCTCACTGATTAAGCATTGGTAACTGTCAGACCAAGTTTACTCATATATACTTTAGATT
GATTTAAAACTTCATTTTTAATTTAAAAGGATCTAGGTGAAGATCCTTTTTGATAATCTCATGACCAAAA
TCCCTTAACGTGAGTTTTCGTTCCACTGAGCGTCAGACCCCGTAGAAAAGATCAAAGGATCTTCTTGAGA
TCCTTTTTTTCTGCGCGTAATCTGCTGCTTGCAAACAAAAAAACCACCGCTACCAGCGGTGGTTTGTTTG
CCGGATCAAGAGCTACCAACTCTTTTTCCGAAGGTAACTGGCTTCAGCAGAGCGCAGATACCAAATACTG
TCCTTCTAGTGTAGCCGTAGTTAGGCCACCACTTCAAGAACTCTGTAGCACCGCCTACATACCTCGCTCT
GCTAATCCTGTTACCAGTGGCTGCTGCCAGTGGCGATAAGTCGTGTCTTACCGGGTTGGACTCAAGACGA
TAGTTACCGGATAAGGCGCAGCGGTCGGGCTGAACGGGGGGTTCGTGCACACAGCCCAGCTTGGAGCGAA
CGACCTACACCGAACTGAGATACCTACAGCGTGAGCTATGAGAAAGCGCCACGCTTCCCGAAGGGAGAAA
GGCGGACAGGTATCCGGTAAGCGGCAGGGTCGGAACAGGAGAGCGCACGAGGGAGCTTCCAGGGGGAAAC
GCCTGGTATCTTTATAGTCCTGTCGGGTTTCGCCACCTCTGACTTGAGCGTCGATTTTTGTGATGCTCGT
CAGGGGGGCGGAGCCTATGGAAAAACGCCAGCAACGCGGCCTTTTTACGGTTCCTGGCCTTTTGCTGGCC
TTTTGCTCACATGTTCTTTCCTGCGTTATCCCCTGATTCTGTGGATAACCGTATTACCGCCTTTGAGTGA
GCTGATACCGCTCGCCGCAGCCGAACGACCGAGCGCAGCGAGTCAGTGAGCGAGGAAGCGGAAGAGCGCC
TGATGCGGTATTTTCTCCTTACGCATCTGTGCGGTATTTCACACCGCATAAATTCCGACACCATCGAATG
GCGCAAAACCTTTCGCGGTATGGCATGATAGCGCCCGGAAGAGAGTCAATTCAGGGTGGTGAATGTGAAA
CCAGTAACGTTATACGATGTCGCAGAGTATGCCGGTGTCTCTTATCAGACCGTTTCCCGCGTGGTGAACC
AGGCCAGCCACGTTTCTGCGAAAACGCGGGAAAAAGTGGAAGCGGCGATGGCGGAGCTGAATTACATTCC
CAACCGCGTGGCACAACAACTGGCGGGCAAACAGTCGTTGCTGATTGGCGTTGCCACCTCCAGTCTGGCC
CTGCACGCGCCGTCGCAAATTGTCGCGGCGATTAAATCTCGCGCCGATCAACTGGGTGCCAGCGTGGTGG
TGTCGATGGTAGAACGAAGCGGCGTCGAAGCCTGTAAAGCGGCGGTGCACAATCTTCTCGCGCAACGCGT
CAGTGGGCTGATCATTAACTATCCGCTGGATGACCAGGATGCCATTGCTGTGGAAGCTGCCTGCACTAAT
GTTCCGGCGTTATTTCTTGATGTCTCTGACCAGACACCCATCAACAGTATTATTTTCTCCCATGAAGACG
GTACGCGACTGGGCGTGGAGCATCTGGTCGCATTGGGTCACCAGCAAATCGCGCTGTTAGCGGGCCCATT
AAGTTCTGTCTCGGCGCGTCTGCGTCTGGCTGGCTGGCATAAATATCTCACTCGCAATCAAATTCAGCCG
ATAGCGGAACGGGAAGGCGACTGGAGTGCCATGTCCGGTTTTCAACAAACCATGCAAATGCTGAATGAGG
GCATCGTTCCCACTGCGATGCTGGTTGCCAACGATCAGATGGCGCTGGGCGCAATGCGCGCCATTACCGA
GTCCGGGCTGCGCGTTGGTGCGGATATCTCGGTAGTGGGATACGACGATACCGAAGACAGCTCATGTTAT
ATCCCGCCGTTAACCACCATCAAACAGGATTTTCGCCTGCTGGGGCAAACCAGCGTGGACCGCTTGCTGC
AACTCTCTCAGGGCCAGGCGGTGAAGGGCAATCAGCTGTTGCCCGTCTCACTGGTGAAAAGAAAAACCAC
CCTGGCGCCCAATACGCAAACCGCCTCTCCCCGCGCGTTGGCCGATTCATTAATGCAGCTGGCACGACAG
GTTTCCCGACTGGAAAGCGGGCAGTGAGCGCAACGCAATTAATGTAAGTTAGCTCACTCATTAGGCACCC
CAGGCTTTACACTTTATGCTTCCGGCTCGTATGTTGTGTGGAATTGTGAGCGGATAACAATTTCACACAG
GAAACAGCTATGACCATGATTACGGATTCACTGGCCGTCGTTTTACAACGTCGTGACTGGGAAAACCCTG
GCGTTACCCAACTTAATCGCCTTGCAGCACATCCCCCTTTCGCCAGCTGGCGTAATAGCGAAGAGGCCCG
CACCGATCGCCCTTCCCAACAGTTGCGCAGCCTGAATGGCGAATGGCGCTTTGCCTGGTTTCCGGCACCA
GAAGCGGTGCCGGAAAGCTGGCTGGAGTGCGATCTTCCTGAGGCCGATACTGTCGTCGTCCCCTCAAACT
GGCAGATGCACGGTTACGATGCGCCCATCTACACCAACGTGACCTATCCCATTACGGTCAATCCGCCGTT
TGTTCCCACGGAGAATCCGACGGGTTGTTACTCGCTCACATTTAATGTTGATGAAAGCTGGCTACAGGAA
GGCCAGACGCGAATTATTTTTGATGGCGTTGGAATTAGC
Features (pLannotate 1.2.2; 18 found; start..end, strand, type, name):
    180..208     +  promoter       tac promoter: strong E. coli promoter; hybrid between the trp and lac UV5 promoters
    216..232     +  protein_bind   lac operator: The lac repressor binds to the lac operator to inhibit transcription in E. coli. This inhibition can be relieved by adding lactose or isopropyl-β-D-thiogalactopyranoside (IPTG). lac repressor encoded by lacI
    273..296     +  CDS            Strep-Tag II: peptide that binds Strep-Tactin®, an engineered form of streptavidin
    387..405     +  CDS            TEV site (fragment): tobacco etch virus (TEV) protease recognition and cleavage site
    468..491     +  CDS            2xFLAG (fragment): two tandem FLAG® epitope tags
    537..576     +  CDS            rop (fragment): Rop protein, which maintains plasmids at low copy number; rop
    678..718     +  misc_feature   bom (fragment): basis of mobility region from pBR322
    819..923     +  promoter       AmpR promoter: bla
    924..1784    +  CDS            AmpR: β-lactamase; bla; confers resistance to ampicillin, carbenicillin, and related antibiotics
   1955..2543    +  rep_origin     ori: high-copy-number ColE1/pMB1/pBR322/pUC origin of replication
   2729..2780    -  misc_feature   bom (fragment): basis of mobility region from pBR322
   2787..2864    +  promoter       lacI promoter: lacI
   2865..3947    +  CDS            lacI: lac repressor; lacI; The lac repressor binds to the lac operator to inhibit transcription in E. coli. This inhibition can be relieved by adding lactose or isopropyl-β-D-thiogalactopyranoside (IPTG).
   3960..3981    +  protein_bind   CAP binding site: CAP binding activates transcription in the presence of cAMP. E. coli catabolite activator protein
   3996..4026    +  promoter       lac promoter: promoter for the E. coli lac operon
   4034..4050    +  protein_bind   lac operator: The lac repressor binds to the lac operator to inhibit transcription in E. coli. This inhibition can be relieved by adding lactose or isopropyl-β-D-thiogalactopyranoside (IPTG). lac repressor encoded by lacI
   4070..4243    +  CDS            lacZα: LacZα fragment of β-galactosidase; lacZ fragment
   4507..104     -  CDS            yciV (fragment) (across the origin): RNAAM_ECOLI - Also known as trpH From Escherichia coli (strain K12).
