[The description below was written by a language model from this plasmid's Addgene catalogue record and pLannotate feature annotations shown in this document.]
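Description:
pSTTa is an empty bacterial expression backbone derived from the pGEX series, about 4.5 kb in size, designed for producing affinity-tagged recombinant proteins in E. coli. It replicates from a high-copy ColE1/pMB1-type origin and is selected with ampicillin through the bla (β-lactamase) gene and its native promoter. No insert is present; the vector is meant to receive a coding sequence of interest.

Expression is driven by the tac promoter, a strong trp/lac UV5 hybrid, followed by a lac operator. The plasmid also carries lacI with its own promoter, so transcription stays repressed until it is relieved with IPTG or lactose, independent of the host's repressor level. According to the catalogue description, the cloned protein gains an N-terminal module of two StrepII tags separated by an 11-residue flexible linker, followed by thrombin and TEV protease recognition sites. This arrangement allows capture on Strep-Tactin resin and subsequent removal of the tags by either protease. An optional FLAG epitope can be fused at the C terminus.

The automated annotation identifies only one Strep-Tag II, a partial TEV site and a FLAG-matching fragment. The second StrepII tag, the linker and the thrombin site are therefore supported by the catalogue entry rather than the feature table. Other annotated elements, including a lac promoter/operator with lacZα, fragments of rop and bom, and a yciV fragment spanning the origin of numbering, appear to be remnants of the parental backbone.

The associated publication concerns how expression and purification protocols affect the biochemical activity of plant and mammalian Gα proteins, which is consistent with using this vector to purify G protein subunits.
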