Addgene plasmid #248647: pSTTa
Purpose: (Empty Backbone) E. coli protein expression vector encoding 2x N-terminal StrepII tags flanking an 11 residue flexible linker, thrombin and TEV protease sites, and an optional C-terminal FLAG tag.
Depositing lab: Sarah Assmann. Depositing organization: Pennsylvania State University. Publication: Influence of expression and purification protocols on Galpha biochemical activity: kinetics of plant and mammalian G protein cycles. Gookin TE, Chakravorty D, Assmann SM. Front Mol Biosci. 2025 Apr 7;12:1513660. doi: 10.3389/fmolb.2025.1513660. eCollection 2025. PubMed 40260404.
Backbone
  Vector backbone: pSTTa (from pGEX)
  Backbone manufacturer: GE Healthcare
  Backbone size (bp): 4523
  Vector type: Bacterial Expression
  Tag / fusion protein: 2x StrepII, Thrombin site, TEV site (N terminal on insert); FLAG (C terminal on insert)
Growth in bacteria
  Bacterial resistance: Ampicillin, 100 μg/mL
  Growth temperature: 37°C
  Growth strain: DH5alpha
  Copy number: High Copy
Gene/Insert
  Gene/Insert name: None
  Tag / fusion protein: 2x StrepII, Thrombin site, TEV site (N terminal on insert); FLAG (C terminal on insert)
Terms and licenses: Academic/Nonprofit Terms; Industry Terms: Not Available to Industry
How to cite: pSTTa was a gift from Sarah Assmann (Addgene plasmid # 248647 ; http://n2t.net/addgene:248647 ; RRID:Addgene_248647)
